>Addgene plasmid #98206 | UKNP1.23.1 | depositor full sequence | sequence record 180017 | UKNP1.23.1 sequence 7260 bps
GACGGATCGGGAGATCTCCCGATCCCCTATGGTCGACTCTCAGTACAATCTGCTCTGATGCCGCATAGTT
AAGCCAGTATCTGCTCCCTGCTTGTGTGTTGGAGGTCGCTGAGTAGTGCGCGAGCAAAATTTAAGCTACA
ACAAGGCAAGGCTTGACCGACAATTGCATGAAGAATCTGCTTAGGGTTAGGCGTTTTGCGCTGCTTCGCG
ATGTACGGGCCAGATATACGCGTTGACATTGATTATTGACTAGTTATTAATAGTAATCAATTACGGGGTC
ATTAGTTCATAGCCCATATATGGAGTTCCGCGTTACATAACTTACGGTAAATGGCCCGCCTGGCTGACCG
CCCAACGACCCCCGCCCATTGACGTCAATAATGACGTATGTTCCCATAGTAACGCCAATAGGGACTTTCC
ATTGACGTCAATGGGTGGACTATTTACGGTAAACTGCCCACTTGGCAGTACATCAAGTGTATCATATGCC
AAGTACGCCCCCTATTGACGTCAATGACGGTAAATGGCCCGCCTGGCATTATGCCCAGTACATGACCTTA
TGGGACTTTCCTACTTGGCAGTACATCTACGTATTAGTCATCGCTATTACCATGGTGATGCGGTTTTGGC
AGTACATCAATGGGCGTGGATAGCGGTTTGACTCACGGGGATTTCCAAGTCTCCACCCCATTGACGTCAA
TGGGAGTTTGTTTTGGCACCAAAATCAACGGGACTTTCCAAAATGTCGTAACAACTCCGCCCCATTGACG
CAAATGGGCGGTAGGCGTGTACGGTGGGAGGTCTATATAAGCAGAGCTCTCTGGCTAACTAGAGAACCCA
CTGCTTACTGGCTTATCGAAATTAATACGACTCACTATAGGGAGACCCAAGCTGGCTAGTTAAGCTTGGT
ACCGAGCTCGGATCCAGTACCCTTCACCATGGGTTGCTCTTTCTCTATCTTTCTTTTAGCTTTGCTGTCC
TGTCTGACCATCCCAGCTTCCGCTTATGAAGTGCGCAACGTGTCCGGGGCGTACCATGTCACGAACGACT
GCTCCAACGCAAGCATTGTGTATGAGGCGGCGGACATGATCATGCACGCCCCCGGGTGCGTGCCCTGCGT
TCGGGAGAACAACTCTTCCCGCTGCTGGGTAGCGCTCACCCCCACGCTCGCGGCCAGGAACGCCAGCATC
CCCACTACGACAATACGACGCCACGTCGATTTGCTCGTCGGGGCGGCTGCTTTCTGTTCCGCCATGTACG
TGGGGGATCTCTGCGGGTCTGTTTTTCTCATCTCCCAGCTGTTCACCTTCTCACCTCGTCAGCATGAGAC
GGTACAGGACTGCAACTGCTCTATCTATCCCGGCCACGTATCAGGTCACCGCATGGCTTGGGATATGATG
ATGAACTGGTCACCTACAGCGGCCCTAGTGGTATCGCAGTTACTCCGGATCCCACAAGCCGTCGTGGATA
TGGTGGCGGGGGCCCACTGGGGGATCCTGGCGGGCCTTGCCTACTATTCCATGGTGGGGAACTGGGCTAA
GGTCCTGATTGTGATGCTGCTCTTTGCCGGCGTTGACGGGGAGACCCATGTGACGGGAGCGGCGGCAGGC
CATACCACCCGAAGCTTCTTCAGCCTCTTCCAGCCTGGGTCGTCCCAGAAAATTCAGCTTGTGAACACCA
ACGGCAGCTGGCACATCAACAGGACCGCCCTGAACTGCAATGACTCCCTCCAGACTGGGTTCATCGCCGC
GCTGTTCTACACACACAAGTTCAACGCGTCCGGGTGCCCAGAGCGTATGTCCAGCTGCCGCAGCATCGAT
ACGTTCGCTCAGGGGTCAGGTCCCATCACTTACACCGAGCCGAACAGCTCGGACCAGAGGCCCTACTGTT
GGCACTACGCGCCTAAACCGTGCGGCACGGTCCCCGCGGCGCAGGTGTGCGGTCCGGTGTATTGCTTCAC
CCCTAGCCCTGTTGTGGTGGGGACGACCGACCGGTTCGGCGCCCCCACGTACAACTGGGGGGAGAATGAG
ACGGACGTGCTGCTCCTTAACAACACGCGGCCGCCGCAAGGCAACTGGTTCGGCTGTACATGGATGAATG
GCACTGGGTTCACCAAGACGTGTGGAGGCCCCCCGTGTAACATCGGGGGGGCCGGCAACAACACCTTGAC
CTGCCCCACGGACTGCTTCCGGAAGCACCCCGAGGCTACTTACACCAAATGCGGCTCGGGGCCTTGGTTG
ACACCTAGGTGCTTGGTTGATTACCCCTACAGGCTCTGGCACTACCCCTGCACTGTCAACTTTAGCATCT
TCAAGATTAGGATGTATGTGGGGGGCGTGGAGCACAGGCTCAACGCTGCGTGCAACTGGACTCGAGGAGA
GCGTTGTGACTTGGAGGACAGGGATAGGTCAGAGCTTAGCCCGCTGCTGTTATCCACAACAGAATGGCAG
ATACTGCCCTGTTCCTTCACTACCCTACCGGCCTTGTCCACTGGTCTAATCCATCTCCATCAGAACATCG
TGGACGTGCAATACCTGTACGGTATAGGGTCAGCGGTTGTCTCCTTTGTAATCAAGTGGGAGTACGTCGT
GCTGCTCTTCCTTCTCCTGGCGGACGCGCGCGTCTGTTCCTGCTTGTGGATGATGCTGCTGATAGCCCAA
GCTGAGGCGTAATCTAGAAACTTTAAGGGTCAAGACAATTCTGCAGATATCCAGCACAGTGGCGGCCGCT
CGAGTCTAGAGGGCCCGCGGTTCGAAGGTAAGCCTATCCCTAACCCTCTCCTCGGTCTCGATTCTACGCG
TACCGGTCATCATCACCATCACCATTGAGTTTAAACCCGCTGATCAGCCTCGACTGTGCCTTCTAGTTGC
CAGCCATCTGTTGTTTGCCCCTCCCCCGTGCCTTCCTTGACCCTGGAAGGTGCCACTCCCACTGTCCTTT
CCTAATAAAATGAGGAAATTGCATCGCATTGTCTGAGTAGGTGTCATTCTATTCTGGGGGGTGGGGTGGG
GCAGGACAGCAAGGGGGAGGATTGGGAAGACAATAGCAGGCATGCTGGGGATGCGGTGGGCTCTATGGCT
TCTGAGGCGGAAAGAACCAGCTGGGGCTCTAGGGGGTATCCCC
[124 nt withheld, positions 3124-3247]
C
[32 nt withheld, positions 3249-3280]
CA
[57 nt withheld, positions 3283-3339]
A
[49 nt withheld, positions 3341-3389]
CCTTTGACGTTGGAGTCCACGTTCTTT
[37 nt withheld, positions 3417-3453]
ACCCTATCTCGGTCTATTCTTTTGATTTATAAGGGATTTTGGGGATTTCGGCCTATTGGTTAAAAAATGA
GCTGATTTAACAAAAATTTAACGCGAATTAATTCTGTGGAATGTGTGTCAGTTAGGGTGTGGAAAGTCCC
CAGGCTCCCCAGGCAGGCAGAAGTATGCAAAGCATGCATCTCAATTAGTCAGCAACCAGGTGTGGAAAGT
CCCCAGGCTCCCCAGCAGGCAGAAGTATGCAAAGCATGCATCTCAATTAGTCAGCAACCATAGTCCCGCC
CCTAACTCCGCCCATCCCGCCCCTAACTCCGCCCAGTTCCGCCCATTCTCCGCCCCATGGCTGACTAATT
TTTTTTATTTATGCAGAGGCCGAGGCCGCCTCTGCCTCTGAGCTATTCCAGAAGTAGTGAGGAGGCTTTT
TTGGAGGCCTAGGCTTTTGCAAAAAGCTCCCGGGAGCTTGTATATCCATTTTCGGATCTGATCAAGAGAC
AGGATGAGGATCGTTTCGCATGATTGAACAAGATGGATTGCACGCAGGTTCTCCGGCCGCTTGGGTGGAG
AGGCTATTCGGCTATGACTGGGCACAACAGACAATCGGCTGCTCTGATGCCGCCGTGTTCCGGCTGTCAG
CGCAGGGGCGCCCGGTTCTTTTTGTCAAGACCGACCTGTCCGGTGCCCTGAATGAACTGCAGGACGAGGC
AGCGCGGCTATCGTGGCTGGCCACGACGGGCGTTCCTTGCGCAGCTGTGCTCGACGTTGTCACTGAAGCG
GGAAGGGACTGGCTGCTATTGGGCGAAGTGCCGGGGCAGGATCTCCTGTCATCTCACCTTGCTCCTGCCG
AGAAAGTATCCATCATGGCTGATGCAATGCGGCGGCTGCATACGCTTGATCCGGCTACCTGCCCATTCGA
CCACCAAGCGAAACATCGCATCGAGCGAGCACGTACTCGGATGGAAGCCGGTCTTGTCGATCAGGATGAT
CTGGACGAAGAGCATCAGGGGCTCGCGCCAGCCGAACTGTTCGCCAGGCTCAAGGCGCGCATGCCCGACG
GCGAGGATCTCGTCGTGACCCATGGCGATGCCTGCTTGCCGAATATCATGGTGGAAAATGGCCGCTTTTC
TGGATTCATCGACTGTGGCCGGCTGGGTGTGGCGGACCGCTATCAGGACATAGCGTTGGCTACCCGTGAT
ATTGCTGAAGAGCTTGGCGGCGAATGGGCTGACCGCTTCCTCGTGCTTTACGGTATCGCCGCTCCCGATT
CGCAGCGCATCGCCTTCTATCGCCTTCTTGACGAGTTCTTCTGAGCGGGACTCTGGGGTTCGCGAAATGA
CCGACCAAGCGACGCCCAACCTGCCATCACGAGATTTCGATTCCACCGCCGCCTTCTATGAAAGGTTGGG
CTTCGGAATCGTTTTCCGGGACGCCGGCTGGATGATCCTCCAGCGCGGGGATCTCATGCTGGAGTTCTTC
GCCCACCCCAACTTGTTTATTGCAGCTTATAATGGTTACAAATAAAGCAATAGCATCACAAATTTCACAA
ATAAAGCATTTTTTTCACTGCATTCTAGTTGTGGTTTGTCCAAACTCATCAATGTATCTTATCATGTCTG
TATACCGTCGACCTCTAGCTAGAGCTTGGCGTAATCATGGTCATAGCTGTTTCCTGTGTGAAATTGTTAT
CCGCTCACAATTCCACACAACATACGAGCCGGAAGCATAAAGTGTAAAGCCTGGGGTGCCTAATGAGTGA
GCTAACTCACATTAATTGCGTTGCGCTCACTGCCCGCTTTCCAGTCGGGAAACCTGTCGTGCCAGCTGCA
TTAATGAATCGGCCAACGCGCGGGGAGAGGCGGTTTGCGTATTGGGCGCTCTTCCGCTTCCTCGCTCACT
GACTCGCTGCGCTCGGTCGTTCGGCTGCGGCGAGCGGTATCAGCTCACTCAAAGGCGGTAATACGGTTAT
CCACAGAATCAGGGGATAACGCAGGAAAGAACATGTGAGCAAAAGGCCAGCAAAAGGCCAGGAACCGTAA
AAAGGCCGCGTTGCTGGCGTTTTTCCATAGGCTCCGCCCCCCTGACGAGCATCACAAAAATCGACGCTCA
AGTCAGAGGTGGCGAAACCCGACAGGACTATAAAGATACCAGGCGTTTCCCCCTGGAAGCTCCCTCGTGC
GCTCTCCTGTTCCGACCCTGCCGCTTACCGGATACCTGTCCGCCTTTCTCCCTTCGGGAAGCGTGGCGCT
TTCTCAATGCTCACGCTGTAGGTATCTCAGTTCGGTGTAGGTCGTTCGCTCCAAGCTGGGCTGTGTGCAC
GAACCCCCCGTTCAGCCCGACCGCTGCGCCTTATCCGGTAACTATCGTCTTGAGTCCAACCCGGTAAGAC
ACGACTTATCGCCACTGGCAGCAGCCACTGGTAACAGGATTAGCAGAGCGAGGTATGTAGGCGGTGCTAC
AGAGTTCTTGAAGTGGTGGCCTAACTACGGCTACACTAGAAGGACAGTATTTGGTATCTGCGCTCTGCTG
AAGCCAGTTACCTTCGGAAAAAGAGTTGGTAGCTCTTGATCCGGCAAACAAACCACCGCTGGTAGCGGTG
GTTTTTTTGTTTGCAAGCAGCAGATTACGCGCAGAAAAAAAGGATCTCAAGAAGATCCTTTGATCTTTTC
TACGGGGTCTGACGCTCAGTGGAACGAAAACTCACGTTAAGGGATTTTGGTCATGAGATTATCAAAAAGG
ATCTTCACCTAGATCCTTTTAAATTAAAAATGAAGTTTTAAATCAATCTAAAGTATATATGAGTAAACTT
GGTCTGACAGTTACCAATGCTTAATCAGTGAGGCACCTATCTCAGCGATCTGTCTATTTCGTTCATCCAT
AGTTGCCTGACTCCCCGTCGTGTAGATAACTACGATACGGGAGGGCTTACCATCTGGCCCCAGTGCTGCA
ATGATACCGCGAGACCCACGCTCACCGGCTCCAGATTTATCAGCAATAAACCAGCCAGCCGGAAGGGCCG
AGCGCAGAAGTGGTCCTGCAACTTTATCCGCCTCCATCCAGTCTATTAATTGTTGCCGGGAAGCTAGAGT
AAGTAGTTCGCCAGTTAATAGTTTGCGCAACGTTGTTGCCATTGCTACAGGCATCGTGGTGTCACGCTCG
TCGTTTGGTATGGCTTCATTCAGCTCCGGTTCCCAACGATCAAGGCGAGTTACATGATCCCCCATGTTGT
GCAAAAAAGCGGTTAGCTCCTTCGGTCCTCCGATCGTTGTCAGAAGTAAGTTGGCCGCAGTGTTATCACT
CATGGTTATGGCAGCACTGCATAATTCTCTTACTGTCATGCCATCCGTAAGATGCTTTTCTGTGACTGGT
GAGTACTCAACCAAGTCATTCTGAGAATAGTGTATGCGGCGACCGAGTTGCTCTTGCCCGGCGTCAATAC
GGGATAATACCGCGCCACATAGCAGAACTTTAAAAGTGCTCATCATTGGAAAACGTTCTTCGGGGCGAAA
ACTCTCAAGGATCTTACCGCTGTTGAGATCCAGTTCGATGTAACCCACTCGTGCACCCAACTGATCTTCA
GCATCTTTTACTTTCACCAGCGTTTCTGGGTGAGCAAAAACAGGAAGGCAAAATGCCGCAAAAAAGGGAA
TAAGGGCGACACGGAAATGTTGAATACTCATACTCTTCCTTTTTCAATATTATTGAAGCATTTATCAGGG
TTATTGTCTCATGAGCGGATACATATTTGAATGTATTTAGAAAAATAAACAAATAGGGGTTCCGCGCACA
TTTCCCCGAAAAGTGCCACCTGACGTC
Features (pLannotate 1.2.2; 21 found; start..end, strand, type, name):
     36..80      -  misc_feature   bom (fragment): basis of mobility region from pBR322
    235..614     +  enhancer       CMV enhancer: human cytomegalovirus immediate early enhancer
    615..818     +  promoter       CMV promoter: human cytomegalovirus (CMV) immediate early promoter
    814..847     +  LTR            5' LTR (truncated) (fragment): truncated 5' long terminal repeat (LTR) from HIV-1
    863..881     +  promoter       T7 promoter: promoter for bacteriophage T7 RNA polymerase
    942..2669    +  CDS            POLG_HCVGL (fragment): Experimental evidence at protein level: Swiss-Prot protein existence level 1. [Protease NS2]: Cysteine protease required for the proteolytic auto-cleavage between the non-structural proteins NS2 and NS3 (By similarity). The N-terminus of NS3 is required for the function of NS2 protease (active region NS2-3) (By similarity). Promotes the initiation of viral particle assembly by mediating the interaction between structural and non-structural proteins (By similarity). From Hepatitis C virus (isolate Glasgow) (HCV).
   2757..2798    +  CDS            V5 tag: epitope tag from simian virus 5
   2854..3078    +  polyA_signal   bGH poly(A) signal: bovine growth hormone polyadenylation signal
   3082..3103    +  promoter       SV40 promoter (fragment): SV40 enhancer and early promoter
   3124..3552    +  rep_origin     f1 ori (sequence partly withheld): f1 bacteriophage origin of replication; arrow indicates direction of (+) strand synthesis
   3566..3896    +  promoter       SV40 promoter: SV40 enhancer and early promoter
   3963..4754    +  CDS            neo: KKA2_KLEPN - Also known as kan, nptII. Experimental evidence at protein level: Swiss-Prot protein existence level 1. Resistance to kanamycin, neomycin, paromomycin, ribostamycin, butirosin and gentamicin B. From Klebsiella pneumoniae.
   4780..4938    +  CDS            ble (fragment): BLE_KLEPN - Experimental evidence at protein level: Swiss-Prot protein existence level 1. Binding protein with a strong affinity to the bleomycin family of antibiotics. Binds to CL990; an antimitotic-antibiotic compound. From Klebsiella pneumoniae.
   4933..5054    +  polyA_signal   SV40 poly(A) signal: SV40 polyadenylation signal
   5127..5143    -  protein_bind   lac operator: The lac repressor binds to the lac operator to inhibit transcription in E. coli. This inhibition can be relieved by adding lactose or isopropyl-β-D-thiogalactopyranoside (IPTG). lac repressor encoded by lacI
   5151..5181    -  promoter       lac promoter: promoter for the E. coli lac operon
   5196..5217    -  protein_bind   CAP binding site: CAP binding activates transcription in the presence of cAMP. E. coli catabolite activator protein
   5230..5322    -  CDS            lacI (fragment): lac repressor; lacI; The lac repressor binds to the lac operator to inhibit transcription in E. coli. This inhibition can be relieved by adding lactose or isopropyl-β-D-thiogalactopyranoside (IPTG).
   5505..6093    -  rep_origin     ori: high-copy-number ColE1/pMB1/pBR322/pUC origin of replication
   6264..7124    -  CDS            AmpR: β-lactamase; bla; confers resistance to ampicillin, carbenicillin, and related antibiotics
   7125..7229    -  promoter       AmpR promoter: bla
