>Addgene plasmid #98206 | UKNP1.23.1 | addgene full sequence | sequence record 189968 | Addgene NGS Result
GATCGGGAGATCTCCCGATCCCCTATGGTGCACTCTCAGTACAATCTGCTCTGATGCCGCATAGTTAAGC
CAGTATCTGCTCCCTGCTTGTGTGTTGGAGGTCGCTGAGTAGTGCGCGAGCAAAATTTAAGCTACAACAA
GGCAAGGCTTGACCGACAATTGCATGAAGAATCTGCTTAGGGTTAGGCGTTTTGCGCTGCTTCGCGATGT
ACGGGCCAGATATACGCGTTGACATTGATTATTGACTAGTTATTAATAGTAATCAATTACGGGGTCATTA
GTTCATAGCCCATATATGGAGTTCCGCGTTACATAACTTACGGTAAATGGCCCGCCTGGCTGACCGCCCA
ACGACCCCCGCCCATTGACGTCAATAATGACGTATGTTCCCATAGTAACGCCAATAGGGACTTTCCATTG
ACGTCAATGGGTGGAGTATTTACGGTAAACTGCCCACTTGGCAGTACATCAAGTGTATCATATGCCAAGT
ACGCCCCCTATTGACGTCAATGACGGTAAATGGCCCGCCTGGCATTATGCCCAGTACATGACCTTATGGG
ACTTTCCTACTTGGCAGTACATCTACGTATTAGTCATCGCTATTACCATGGTGATGCGGTTTTGGCAGTA
CATCAATGGGCGTGGATAGCGGTTTGACTCACGGGGATTTCCAAGTCTCCACCCCATTGACGTCAATGGG
AGTTTGTTTTGGCACCAAAATCAACGGGACTTTCCAAAATGTCGTAACAACTCCGCCCCATTGACGCAAA
TGGGCGGTAGGCGTGTACGGTGGGAGGTCTATATAAGCAGAGCTCTCTGGCTAACTAGAGAACCCACTGC
TTACTGGCTTATCGAAATTAATACGACTCACTATAGGGAGACCCAAGCTGGCTAGTTAAGCTTGGTACCG
AGCTCGGATCCAGTACCCTTCACCATGGGTTGCTCTTTCTCTATCTTTCTTTTAGCTTTGCTGTCCTGTC
TGACCATCCCAGCTTCCGCTTATGAAGTGCGCAACGTGTCCGGGGCGTACCATGTCACGAACGACTGCTC
CAACGCAAGCATTGTGTATGAGGCGGCGGACATGATCATGCACGCCCCCGGGTGCGTGCCCTGCGTTCGG
GAGAACAACTCTTCCCGCTGCTGGGTAGCGCTCACCCCCACGCTCGCGGCCAGGAACGCCAGCATCCCCA
CTACGACAATACGACGCCACGTCGATTTGCTCGTCGGGGCGGCTGCTTTCTGTTCCGCCATGTACGTGGG
GGATCTCTGCGGGTCTGTTTTTCTCATCTCCCAGCTGTTCACCTTCTCACCTCGTCAGCATGAGACGGTA
CAGGACTGCAACTGCTCTATCTATCCCGGCCACGTATCAGGTCACCGCATGGCTTGGGATATGATGATGA
ACTGGTCACCTACAGCGGCCCTAGTGGTATCGCAGTTACTCCGGATCCCACAAGCCGTCGTGGATATGGT
GGCGGGGGCCCACTGGGGGATCCTGGCGGGCCTTGCCTACTATTCCATGGTGGGGAACTGGGCTAAGGTC
CTGATTGTGATGCTGCTCTTTGCCGGCGTTGACGGGGAGACCCATGTGACGGGAGCGGCGGCAGGCCATA
CCACCCGAAGCTTCTTCAGCCTCTTCCAGCCTGGGTCGTCCCAGAAAATTCAGCTTGTGAACACCAACGG
CAGCTGGCACATCAACAGGACCGCCCTGAACTGCAATGACTCCCTCCAGACTGGGTTCATCGCCGCGCTG
TTCTACACACACAAGTTCAACGCGTCCGGGTGCCCAGAGCGTATGTCCAGCTGCCGCAGCATCGATACGT
TCGCTCAGGGGTCAGGTCCCATCACTTACACCGAGCCGAACAGCTCGGACCAGAGGCCCTACTGTTGGCA
CTACGCGCCTAAACCGTGCGGCACGGTCCCCGCGGCGCAGGTGTGCGGTCCGGTGTATTGCTTCACCCCT
AGCCCTGTTGTGGTGGGGACGACCGACCGGTTCGGCGCCCCCACGTACAACTGGGGGGAGAATGAGACGG
ACGTGCTGCTCCTTAACAACACGCGGCCGCCGCAAGGCAACTGGTTCGGCTGTACATGGATGAATGGCAC
TGGGTTCACCAAGACGTGTGGAGGCCCCCCGTGTAACATCGGGGGGGCCGGCAACAACACCTTGACCTGC
CCCACGGACTGCTTCCGGAAGCACCCCGAGGCTACTTACACCAAATGCGGCTCGGGGCCTTGGTTGACAC
CTAGGTGCTTGGTTGATTACCCCTACAGGCTCTGGCACTACCCCTGCACTGTCAACTTTAGCATCTTCAA
GATTAGGATGTATGTGGGGGGCGTGGAGCACAGGCTCAACGCTGCGTGCAACTGGACTCGAGGAGAGCGT
TGTGACTTGGAGGACAGGGATAGGTCAGAGCTTAGCCCGCTGCTGTTATCCACAACAGAATGGCAGATAC
TGCCCTGTTCCTTCACTACCCTACCGGCCTTGTCCACTGGTCTAATCCATCTCCATCAGAACATCGTGGA
CGTGCAATACCTGTACGGTATAGGGTCAGCGGTTGTCTCCTTTGTAATCAAGTGGGAGTACGTCGTGCTG
CTCTTCCTTCTCCTGGCGGACGCGCGCGTCTGTTCCTGCTTGTGGATGATGCTGCTGATAGCCCAAGCTG
AGGCGTAATCTAGAAACTTTAAGGGTCAAGACAATTCTGCAGATATCCAGCACAGTGGCGGCCGCTCGAG
TCTAGAGGGCCCGCGGTTCGAAGGTAAGCCTATCCCTAACCCTCTCCTCGGTCTCGATTCTACGCGTACC
GGTCATCATCACCATCACCATTGAGTTTAAACCCGCTGATCAGCCTCGACTGTGCCTTCTAGTTGCCAGC
CATCTGTTGTTTGCCCCTCCCCCGTGCCTTCCTTGACCCTGGAAGGTGCCACTCCCACTGTCCTTTCCTA
ATAAAATGAGGAAATTGCATCGCATTGTCTGAGTAGGTGTCATTCTATTCTGGGGGGTGGGGTGGGGCAG
GACAGCAAGGGGGAGGATTGGGAAGACAATAGCAGGCATGCTGGGGATGCGGTGGGCTCTATGGCTTCTG
AGGCGGAAAGAACCAGCTGGGGCTCTAGGGGGTATCCCC
[124 nt withheld, positions 3120-3243]
C
[91 nt withheld, positions 3245-3335]
A
[49 nt withheld, positions 3337-3385]
CCTTTGACGTTGGAGTCCACGTTCTTT
[37 nt withheld, positions 3413-3449]
ACCCTATCTCGGTCTATTCTTTTGATTTATAAGGGATTTTGCCGATTTCGGCCTATTGGTTAAAAAATGA
GCTGATTTAACAAAAATTTAACGCGAATTAATTCTGTGGAATGTGTGTCAGTTAGGGTGTGGAAAGTCCC
CAGGCTCCCCAGCAGGCAGAAGTATGCAAAGCATGCATCTCAATTAGTCAGCAACCAGGTGTGGAAAGTC
CCCAGGCTCCCCAGCAGGCAGAAGTATGCAAAGCATGCATCTCAATTAGTCAGCAACCATAGTCCCGCCC
CTAACTCCGCCCATCCCGCCCCTAACTCCGCCCAGTTCCGCCCATTCTCCGCCCCATGGCTGACTAATTT
TTTTTATTTATGCAGAGGCCGAGGCCGCCTCTGCCTCTGAGCTATTCCAGAAGTAGTGAGGAGGCTTTTT
TGGAGGCCTAGGCTTTTGCAAAAAGCTCCCGGGAGCTTGTATATCCATTTTCGGATCTGATCAAGAGACA
GGATGAGGATCGTTTCGCATGATTGAACAAGATGGATTGCACGCAGGTTCTCCGGCCGCTTGGGTGGAGA
GGCTATTCGGCTATGACTGGGCACAACAGACAATCGGCTGCTCTGATGCCGCCGTGTTCCGGCTGTCAGC
GCAGGGGCGCCCGGTTCTTTTTGTCAAGACCGACCTGTCCGGTGCCCTGAATGAACTGCAGGACGAGGCA
GCGCGGCTATCGTGGCTGGCCACGACGGGCGTTCCTTGCGCAGCTGTGCTCGACGTTGTCACTGAAGCGG
GAAGGGACTGGCTGCTATTGGGCGAAGTGCCGGGGCAGGATCTCCTGTCATCTCACCTTGCTCCTGCCGA
GAAAGTATCCATCATGGCTGATGCAATGCGGCGGCTGCATACGCTTGATCCGGCTACCTGCCCATTCGAC
CACCAAGCGAAACATCGCATCGAGCGAGCACGTACTCGGATGGAAGCCGGTCTTGTCGATCAGGATGATC
TGGACGAAGAGCATCAGGGGCTCGCGCCAGCCGAACTGTTCGCCAGGCTCAAGGCGCGCATGCCCGACGG
CGAGGATCTCGTCGTGACCCATGGCGATGCCTGCTTGCCGAATATCATGGTGGAAAATGGCCGCTTTTCT
GGATTCATCGACTGTGGCCGGCTGGGTGTGGCGGACCGCTATCAGGACATAGCGTTGGCTACCCGTGATA
TTGCTGAAGAGCTTGGCGGCGAATGGGCTGACCGCTTCCTCGTGCTTTACGGTATCGCCGCTCCCGATTC
GCAGCGCATCGCCTTCTATCGCCTTCTTGACGAGTTCTTCTGAGCGGGACTCTGGGGTTCGCGAAATGAC
CGACCAAGCGACGCCCAACCTGCCATCACGAGATTTCGATTCCACCGCCGCCTTCTATGAAAGGTTGGGC
TTCGGAATCGTTTTCCGGGACGCCGGCTGGATGATCCTCCAGCGCGGGGATCTCATGCTGGAGTTCTTCG
CCCACCCCAACTTGTTTATTGCAGCTTATAATGGTTACAAATAAAGCAATAGCATCACAAATTTCACAAA
TAAAGCATTTTTTTCACTGCATTCTAGTTGTGGTTTGTCCAAACTCATCAATGTATCTTATCATGTCTGT
ATACCGTCGACCTCTAGCTAGAGCTTGGCGTAATCATGGTCATAGCTGTTTCCTGTGTGAAATTGTTATC
CGCTCACAATTCCACACAACATACGAGCCGGAAGCATAAAGTGTAAAGCCTGGGGTGCCTAATGAGTGAG
CTAACTCACATTAATTGCGTTGCGCTCACTGCCCGCTTTCCAGTCGGGAAACCTGTCGTGCCAGCTGCAT
TAATGAATCGGCCAACGCGCGGGGAGAGGCGGTTTGCGTATTGGGCGCTCTTCCGCTTCCTCGCTCACTG
ACTCGCTGCGCTCGGTCGTTCGGCTGCGGCGAGCGGTATCAGCTCACTCAAAGGCGGTAATACGGTTATC
CACAGAATCAGGGGATAACGCAGGAAAGAACATGTGAGCAAAAGGCCAGCAAAAGGCCAGGAACCGTAAA
AAGGCCGCGTTGCTGGCGTTTTTCCATAGGCTCCGCCCCCCTGACGAGCATCACAAAAATCGACGCTCAA
GTCAGAGGTGGCGAAACCCGACAGGACTATAAAGATACCAGGCGTTTCCCCCTGGAAGCTCCCTCGTGCG
CTCTCCTGTTCCGACCCTGCCGCTTACCGGATACCTGTCCGCCTTTCTCCCTTCGGGAAGCGTGGCGCTT
TCTCATAGCTCACGCTGTAGGTATCTCAGTTCGGTGTAGGTCGTTCGCTCCAAGCTGGGCTGTGTGCACG
AACCCCCCGTTCAGCCCGACCGCTGCGCCTTATCCGGTAACTATCGTCTTGAGTCCAACCCGGTAAGACA
CGACTTATCGCCACTGGCAGCAGCCACTGGTAACAGGATTAGCAGAGCGAGGTATGTAGGCGGTGCTACA
GAGTTCTTGAAGTGGTGGCCTAACTACGGCTACACTAGAAGAACAGTATTTGGTATCTGCGCTCTGCTGA
AGCCAGTTACCTTCGGAAAAAGAGTTGGTAGCTCTTGATCCGGCAAACAAACCACCGCTGGTAGCGGTGG
TTTTTTTGTTTGCAAGCAGCAGATTACGCGCAGAAAAAAAGGATCTCAAGAAGATCCTTTGATCTTTTCT
ACGGGGTCTGACGCTCAGTGGAACGAAAACTCACGTTAAGGGATTTTGGTCATGAGATTATCAAAAAGGA
TCTTCACCTAGATCCTTTTAAATTAAAAATGAAGTTTTAAATCAATCTAAAGTATATATGAGTAAACTTG
GTCTGACAGTTACCAATGCTTAATCAGTGAGGCACCTATCTCAGCGATCTGTCTATTTCGTTCATCCATA
GTTGCCTGACTCCCCGTCGTGTAGATAACTACGATACGGGAGGGCTTACCATCTGGCCCCAGTGCTGCAA
TGATACCGCGAGACCCACGCTCACCGGCTCCAGATTTATCAGCAATAAACCAGCCAGCCGGAAGGGCCGA
GCGCAGAAGTGGTCCTGCAACTTTATCCGCCTCCATCCAGTCTATTAATTGTTGCCGGGAAGCTAGAGTA
AGTAGTTCGCCAGTTAATAGTTTGCGCAACGTTGTTGCCATTGCTACAGGCATCGTGGTGTCACGCTCGT
CGTTTGGTATGGCTTCATTCAGCTCCGGTTCCCAACGATCAAGGCGAGTTACATGATCCCCCATGTTGTG
CAAAAAAGCGGTTAGCTCCTTCGGTCCTCCGATCGTTGTCAGAAGTAAGTTGGCCGCAGTGTTATCACTC
ATGGTTATGGCAGCACTGCATAATTCTCTTACTGTCATGCCATCCGTAAGATGCTTTTCTGTGACTGGTG
AGTACTCAACCAAGTCATTCTGAGAATAGTGTATGCGGCGACCGAGTTGCTCTTGCCCGGCGTCAATACG
GGATAATACCGCGCCACATAGCAGAACTTTAAAAGTGCTCATCATTGGAAAACGTTCTTCGGGGCGAAAA
CTCTCAAGGATCTTACCGCTGTTGAGATCCAGTTCGATGTAACCCACTCGTGCACCCAACTGATCTTCAG
CATCTTTTACTTTCACCAGCGTTTCTGGGTGAGCAAAAACAGGAAGGCAAAATGCCGCAAAAAAGGGAAT
AAGGGCGACACGGAAATGTTGAATACTCATACTCTTCCTTTTTCAATATTATTGAAGCATTTATCAGGGT
TATTGTCTCATGAGCGGATACATATTTGAATGTATTTAGAAAAATAAACAAATAGGGGTTCCGCGCACAT
TTCCCCGAAAAGTGCCACCTGACGTCGACG
Features (pLannotate 1.2.2; 21 found; start..end, strand, type, name):
     24..76      -  misc_feature   bom (fragment): basis of mobility region from pBR322
    231..610     +  enhancer       CMV enhancer: human cytomegalovirus immediate early enhancer
    611..814     +  promoter       CMV promoter: human cytomegalovirus (CMV) immediate early promoter
    810..843     +  LTR            5' LTR (truncated) (fragment): truncated 5' long terminal repeat (LTR) from HIV-1
    859..877     +  promoter       T7 promoter: promoter for bacteriophage T7 RNA polymerase
    938..2665    +  CDS            POLG_HCVGL (fragment): Experimental evidence at protein level: Swiss-Prot protein existence level 1. [Protease NS2]: Cysteine protease required for the proteolytic auto-cleavage between the non-structural proteins NS2 and NS3 (By similarity). The N-terminus of NS3 is required for the function of NS2 protease (active region NS2-3) (By similarity). Promotes the initiation of viral particle assembly by mediating the interaction between structural and non-structural proteins (By similarity). From Hepatitis C virus (isolate Glasgow) (HCV).
   2753..2794    +  CDS            V5 tag: epitope tag from simian virus 5
   2850..3074    +  polyA_signal   bGH poly(A) signal: bovine growth hormone polyadenylation signal
   3078..3099    +  promoter       SV40 promoter (fragment): SV40 enhancer and early promoter
   3120..3548    +  rep_origin     f1 ori (sequence partly withheld): f1 bacteriophage origin of replication; arrow indicates direction of (+) strand synthesis
   3562..3891    +  promoter       SV40 promoter: SV40 enhancer and early promoter
   3958..4749    +  CDS            neo: KKA2_KLEPN - Also known as kan, nptII. Experimental evidence at protein level: Swiss-Prot protein existence level 1. Resistance to kanamycin, neomycin, paromomycin, ribostamycin, butirosin and gentamicin B. From Klebsiella pneumoniae.
   4775..4933    +  CDS            ble (fragment): BLE_KLEPN - Experimental evidence at protein level: Swiss-Prot protein existence level 1. Binding protein with a strong affinity to the bleomycin family of antibiotics. Binds to CL990; an antimitotic-antibiotic compound. From Klebsiella pneumoniae.
   4928..5049    +  polyA_signal   SV40 poly(A) signal: SV40 polyadenylation signal
   5122..5138    -  protein_bind   lac operator: The lac repressor binds to the lac operator to inhibit transcription in E. coli. This inhibition can be relieved by adding lactose or isopropyl-β-D-thiogalactopyranoside (IPTG). lac repressor encoded by lacI
   5146..5176    -  promoter       lac promoter: promoter for the E. coli lac operon
   5191..5212    -  protein_bind   CAP binding site: CAP binding activates transcription in the presence of cAMP. E. coli catabolite activator protein
   5225..5317    -  CDS            lacI (fragment): lac repressor; lacI; The lac repressor binds to the lac operator to inhibit transcription in E. coli. This inhibition can be relieved by adding lactose or isopropyl-β-D-thiogalactopyranoside (IPTG).
   5500..6088    -  rep_origin     ori: high-copy-number ColE1/pMB1/pBR322/pUC origin of replication
   6259..7119    -  CDS            AmpR: β-lactamase; bla; confers resistance to ampicillin, carbenicillin, and related antibiotics
   7120..7224    -  promoter       AmpR promoter: bla
