[The description below was written by a language model from this plasmid's Addgene catalogue record and pLannotate feature annotations shown in this document.]
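Description:
UKNP1.23.1 is a mammalian expression plasmid built on the Invitrogen pcDNA3.1 V5-His TOPO backbone and carrying the hepatitis C virus E1E2 envelope glycoprotein genes amplified from patient serum. Under the panel's naming scheme (genotype, patient number, clone number), the name denotes genotype 1, patient 23, clone 1 of the United Kingdom Nottingham Panel. The insert of about 1.7 kb was introduced by TOPO cloning. The automated annotation matches it to a fragment of the HCV polyprotein; the NS2 protease text attached to that hit comes from the reference polyprotein entry and does not describe the cloned region, which the record gives as E1E2.

Transcription in mammalian cells is driven by the CMV immediate early enhancer and promoter and terminated by the bGH polyadenylation signal. A T7 promoter just upstream of the insert allows in vitro transcription and serves as a sequencing primer site. A V5 epitope tag lies downstream of the insert, but the record does not state whether it is in frame with E1E2 or cut off by a stop codon. An SV40 promoter-driven neomycin resistance cassette with an SV40 polyadenylation signal permits G418 selection of stable cell lines. In E. coli the plasmid is maintained at high copy from a ColE1/pUC-type origin under ampicillin selection, and an f1 origin is also present. The short HIV-1 LTR, ble, and lac-region hits are small fragments, probably backbone remnants or annotation artefacts.

The depositor and sequencing-derived records, about 7.26 kb each, show the same feature layout. The plasmid belongs to a diverse panel of patient-derived HCV glycoproteins assembled for vaccine research and for assessing monoclonal antibody neutralization resistance.
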