Addgene plasmid #98206: UKNP1.23.1
Purpose: Expression of HCV E1E2 genes cloned from patient serum. United Kingdom Nottingham Panel x.xx.xx (genotype.patient number.clone number)
Depositing lab: Jonathan Ball. Depositing organization: University of Nottingham. Publication: A Diverse Panel of Hepatitis C Virus Glycoproteins for Use in Vaccine Research Reveals Extremes of Monoclonal Antibody Neutralization Resistance. Urbanowicz RA, McClure CP, Brown RJ, Tsoleridis T, Persson MA, Krey T, Irving WL, Ball JK, Tarr AW. J Virol. 2015 Dec 23;90(7):3288-301. doi: 10.1128/JVI.02700-15. PubMed 26699643.
Backbone
  Vector backbone: pcDNA3.1_V5-His_Topo
  Backbone manufacturer: Invitrogen
  Vector type: Mammalian Expression
Growth in bacteria
  Bacterial resistance: Ampicillin, 100 μg/mL
  Growth temperature: 37°C
  Growth strain: DH5alpha
  Copy number: High Copy
Gene/Insert
  Gene/Insert name: HCV E1E2 (alt name: UKNP1.23.1)
  Species: Hepatitis C virus
  Insert size (bp): 1734
  GenBank ID: KU285208.1
  Cloning method: TOPO Cloning
  Sequencing primers: 5′ T7F; 3′ bGHR
Terms and licenses: Academic/Nonprofit Terms; Industry Terms: Not Available to Industry
How to cite: UKNP1.23.1 was a gift from Jonathan Ball (Addgene plasmid # 98206 ; http://n2t.net/addgene:98206 ; RRID:Addgene_98206)
